Addgene plasmid #176569: pM-Sapphire
Purpose: Expression of Sapphire for auxotrophic selection in the absence of methionine
Depositing lab: Markus Ralser. Depositing organization: Francis Crick Institute.
Backbone
  Vector backbone: pM
  Vector type: Yeast Expression
Growth in bacteria
  Bacterial resistance: Ampicillin, 100 μg/mL
  Growth temperature: 37°C
  Growth strain: DH5alpha
  Copy number: High Copy
Gene/Insert
  Gene/Insert name: yETSapphire
  Species: Synthetic
  Insert size (bp): 717
  Promoter: TDH1(GAP)
  Cloning method: Restriction Enzyme; 5′ cloning site PacI (not destroyed); 3′ cloning site AscI (not destroyed)
Terms and licenses: Academic/Nonprofit Terms; Industry Terms: Not Available to Industry
Depositor comments: Please note: Plasmid contains a M233I mutation in yETSapphire. This mutation does not affect plasmid function.
How to cite: pM-Sapphire was a gift from Markus Ralser (Addgene plasmid # 176569 ; http://n2t.net/addgene:176569 ; RRID:Addgene_176569)
