[The description below was written by a language model from this plasmid's Addgene catalogue record and pLannotate feature annotations shown in this document.]
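Description:
pM-Sapphire is a yeast expression shuttle plasmid of about 7 kb, built on the pM backbone, that constitutively produces the fluorescent protein Sapphire while complementing methionine auxotrophy. In E. coli it is maintained at high copy through a ColE1/pUC-type origin and selected with ampicillin via the β-lactamase gene. An f1 origin and remnants of a pBluescript-style cloning region (lacZα fragment, lac promoter/operator, flanking T7 and T3 promoters) point to a phagemid-derived scaffold. In Saccharomyces cerevisiae the plasmid carries a CEN6/ARS element, so it replicates autonomously and segregates like a low-copy centromeric minichromosome. Yeast selection relies on MET17 (also called MET15 or MET25), which encodes the O-acetylhomoserine/O-acetylserine sulfhydrylase needed for sulfur amino acid synthesis. It is preceded by a fragment of its own methionine-repressible promoter and allows met17/met15-deficient strains to grow without methionine.

The payload is a 717 bp synthetic, yeast-codon-optimised yETSapphire coding sequence, cloned between retained PacI and AscI sites. The automated annotation labels it as yeGFP because Sapphire is a GFP variant. It is driven by a strong constitutive glyceraldehyde-3-phosphate dehydrogenase (GAP) promoter and followed by the ADH1 terminator. The catalogue names the promoter TDH1(GAP), whereas the feature table matches it to TDH3, so the exact gene of origin is ambiguous in the record. The depositor notes an M233I substitution in the fluorescent protein that does not affect function. The record supports its use for fluorescently marking yeast cells while restoring methionine prototrophy, for example to distinguish strains by their auxotrophic marker.
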