Features (pLannotate 1.2.2; 20 found; start..end, strand, type, name):
    192..227     +  CDS            rop (fragment): Rop protein, which maintains plasmids at low copy number; rop
    376..1710    -  CDS            MET17: O-acetylserine and O-acetylhomoserine sulfhydrylase, required for sulfur amino acid synthesis; S. cerevisiae MET17 MET15; MET25
   1711..1945    -  promoter       MET17 promoter (fragment): S. cerevisiae MET17; expression is repressed by methionine; MET15; MET25
   1951..2002    +  misc_feature   bom (fragment): basis of mobility region from pBR322
   2030..2458    -  rep_origin     f1 ori (sequence partly withheld): f1 bacteriophage origin of replication; arrow indicates direction of (+) strand synthesis
   2462..2619    -  CDS            lacZα (fragment): LacZα fragment of β-galactosidase; lacZ fragment
   2622..2640    +  promoter       T7 promoter: promoter for bacteriophage T7 RNA polymerase
   2649..2735    +  misc_feature   MCS (fragment): pBluescript multiple cloning site
   2736..3402    +  promoter       GAP promoter: S. cerevisiae TDH3; promoter for glyceraldehyde-3-phosphate dehydrogenase
   3427..4143    +  CDS            yeGFP: yeast-enhanced green fluorescent protein codons optimized for translation in S. cerevisiae and C. albicans
   4164..4351    +  terminator     ADH1 terminator: S. cerevisiae ADH1; transcription terminator for the S. cerevisiae alcohol dehydrogenase 1 (ADH1) gene
   4370..4388    -  promoter       T3 promoter: promoter for bacteriophage T3 RNA polymerase
   4433..4449    -  protein_bind   lac operator: The lac repressor binds to the lac operator to inhibit transcription in E. coli. This inhibition can be relieved by adding lactose or isopropyl-β-D-thiogalactopyranoside (IPTG). lac repressor encoded by lacI
   4457..4487    -  promoter       lac promoter: promoter for the E. coli lac operon
   4502..4523    -  protein_bind   CAP binding site: CAP binding activates transcription in the presence of cAMP. E. coli catabolite activator protein
   4536..4628    -  CDS            lacI (fragment): lac repressor; lacI; The lac repressor binds to the lac operator to inhibit transcription in E. coli. This inhibition can be relieved by adding lactose or isopropyl-β-D-thiogalactopyranoside (IPTG).
   4811..5399    -  rep_origin     ori: high-copy-number ColE1/pMB1/pBR322/pUC origin of replication
   5570..6430    -  CDS            AmpR: β-lactamase; bla; confers resistance to ampicillin, carbenicillin, and related antibiotics
   6431..6535    -  promoter       AmpR promoter: bla
   6565..117     -  misc_feature   CEN/ARS (across the origin): S. cerevisiae CEN6 centromere fused to an autonomously replicating sequence
>Addgene plasmid #176569 | pM-Sapphire | addgene full sequence | sequence record 350302 | Addgene NGS Result
TTACATCTTCGGAAAACAAAAACTATTTTTTCTTTAATTTCTTTTTTTACTTTCTATTTTTAATTTATAT
ATTTATATTAAAAAATTTAAATTATAATTATTTTTATAGCACGTGATGAAAAGGACCCTAAGAAACCATT
ATTATCATGACATTAACCTATAAAAATAGGCGTATCACGAGGCCCTTTCGTCTCGCGCGTTTCGGTGATG
ACGGTGAAAACCTCTGACACATGCAGCTCCCGGAGACGGTCACAGCTTGTCTGTAAGCGGATGCCGGGAG
CAGACAAGCCCGTCAGGGCGCGTCAGCGGGTGTTGGCGGTCGAGCTTGTGAGAGAAAGTAGGTTTATACA
TAATTTTACAACTCATTACGCACACTCATGGTTTTTGGCCAGCGAAAACAGTTTCAAAAGATTGCTGGAA
GTCTGCAATAATGTCATCAATAAATTCGATACCAACAGAGACACGAATTAAGTCCTTGGTAACACCAGAT
GCCAACTTTTCTTTGTCATTTAATTGTTTGTGGGTAGTGAAGTATGGAGCAATGACTAAGGTCTTGGCAT
CACCAACATTGGCCAAGTTAGAGGCAAGCTTTAAATTGTCAACAACTTGAGCACCAGAAAGTTTGAATGG
GTCAGTTTCCTTGTCGGCATTTGGTAAGTCTTTTACACCGAAAGATAAGACACCACCGAAACCGTTAGAT
AGATACTTCTTAGCATTTTCATGATGAGAATGAGATGCTAAACCAGGGTATGAAACCCAAGATACGTATG
GGGATTGTTCTAACCATTTGGCTAACTTCAATGCATTTTCACCGTGTCTTTCAGCTCTCAAAGATAATGT
TTCAACACCTTGTAGTAGCAAGAAAGAGGCAAATGGGTTCATCAATGGACCCAAATCTCTTAATAGTTCA
GTTCTAACATGAACGATGTATGCCAAGTTACCGTAGGCTTCATTGTAGATAGTACCGTGATATCCTTCGG
CAGGTTGAGAGAATTGAGGGAACTTTTCTGGGTAGTCCTTCCATGGGAACTTACCAGAGTCAACAATAAT
ACCACCGATAGTAGTACCATGACCACCAATCCATTTGGTAGCAGAATGTGTTACAATATCAGCACCGTAT
TTAATTGGCTGACAGAAGTAACCACCGGCACCAAATGTGTTGTCAACGACAACTGGAATACCGTGTTTGT
GAGCAATTGCAACAATTTTTTCAAAATCCGGAACATTGTACTTTGGATTACCAATGGTTTCCAAATAAAC
AGCCTTGGTTCTTTCATCAAAGACCTTTTCGAATTCTTCTGGATTGTCACCTTCAACAAATCTAGCCTCG
ATACCAAATCTTTTGAACGAGATTTTGAACTGGTTATAAGTACCACCGTATAAGTAAGAAGTGGAAACGA
TGTTGTCACCAGTGTGTGCCAAACCTTGGATGGCAAGGGTTTGAGCGGCTTGACCGGAGGAAACAGCCAA
AGCAGCAGCACCACCTTCTAAAGCAGCAATTCTTTCTTCCAAAACATTACTGGTTGGGTTTTGGAAACGG
GAATAGACGTAACCTGGAACTTCTAGACCAAACAATTGCGAACCATGCTTAGAGTTTTCGAAAACATAAG
AAGTGGTGGCGTAAATTGGTACAGCTCTGGATCTGTGAGCATTGTCACCAGGGTTCTCTTGGCCGGCGTG
TAGTTGAACAGTATCGAAATGAGATGGCATTGTATGGATGGGGGTAATAGAATTGTATCTATGTATCTGA
CGACCCTGTATTACACGAAGGAAATAGTAGATGAAAAGACAAGAGAGCAAGAAAAAGGAAAAACTTCCTT
TCTAACAGACGCTTTACTTAACCTTATATATATCTTATTTTTTTCATCGAGCGTGTTCAATTGGACAAGG
TGCCACCTTTTCGACACTTCGGTTATTATGTTACACAGTTTTCATGAGGATGGCGGATCCTATGCGGTGT
GAAATACCGCACAGATGCGTAAGGAGAAAATACCGCATCAGGAAATTGTAAGCGTTAATATTTTGTTAAA
ATTCGCGTTAAATTTTTGTTAAATCAGCTCATTTTTTAACCAATAGGCCGAAATCGGCAAAATCCCTTAT
AAATCAAAAGAATAGACCGAGATAGGGT
[37 nt withheld, positions 2129-2165]
AAAGAACGTGGACTCCAACGTCAAAGG
[49 nt withheld, positions 2193-2241]
T
[91 nt withheld, positions 2243-2333]
G
[124 nt withheld, positions 2335-2458]
CCATTCGCCATTCAGGCTGCGCAACTGTTGGGAAGGGCGATCGGTGCGGGCCTCTTCGCTATTACGCCAG
CTGGCGAAAGGGGGATGTGCTGCAAGGCGATTAAGTTGGGTAACGCCAGGGTTTTCCCAGTCACGACGTT
GTAAAACGACGGCCAGTGAATTGTAATACGACTCACTATAGGGCGAATTGGAGCTCCACCGCGGTGGCGG
CCGCTCTAGAACTAGTGGGTCCCCCGGGCTGCAGGAATTCGATATCAAGCTTATCGATACCGTCGACTCA
TTATCAATACTGCCATTTCAAAGAATACGTAAATAATTAATAGTAGTGATTTTCCTAACTTTATTTAGTC
AAAAAATTAGCCTTTTAATTCTGCTGTAACCCGTACATGCCCAAAATAGGGGGCGGGTTACACAGAATAT
ATAACATCGTAGGTGTCTGGGTGAACAGTTTATTCCTGGCATCCACTAAATATAATGGAGCCCGCTTTTT
AAGCTGGCATCCAGAAAAAAAAAGAATCCCAGCACCAAAATATTGTTTTCTTCACCAACCATCAGTTCAT
AGGTCCATTCTCTTAGCGCAACTACAGAGAACAGGGGCACAAACAGGCAAAAAACGGGCACAACCTCAAT
GGAGTGATGCAACCTGCCTGGAGTAAATGATGACACAAGGCAATTGACCCACGCATGTATCTATCTCATT
TTCTTACACCTTCTATTACCTTCTGCTCTCTCTGATTTGGAAAAAGCTGAAAAAAAAGGTTGAAACCAGT
TCCCTGAAATTATTCCCCTACTTGACTAATAAGTATATAAAGACGGTAGGTATTGATTGTAATTCTGTAA
ATCTATTTCTTAAACTTCTTAAATTCTACTTTTATAGTTAGTCTTTTTTTTAGTTTTAAAACACCAAGAA
CTTAGTTTCGAATAAACACACATAAACAAACAAAGGTGACGGTGCTGGTTTAATTAACATGTCTAAAGGT
GAAGAATTATTCACTGGTGTTGTCCCAATTTTGGTTGAATTAGATGGTGATGTTAATGGTCACAAATTTT
CTGTCTCCGGTGAAGGTGAAGGTGATGCTACTTACGGTAAATTGACCTTAAAATTTATTTGTACTACTGG
TAAATTGCCAGTTCCATGGCCAACCTTAGTCACTACTTTTTCTTATGGTGTTCAATGTTTTGCTAGATAC
CCAGATCATATGAAACAACATGACTTTTTCAAGTCTGCCATGCCAGAAGGTTATGTTCAAGAAAGAACTA
TTTTTTTCAAAGATGACGGTAACTACAAGACCAGAGCTGAAGTCAAGTTTGAAGGTGATACCTTAGTTAA
TAGAATCGAATTAAAAGGTATTGATTTTAAAGAAGATGGTAACATTTTAGGTCACAAATTGGAATACAAC
TTTAACTCTCACAATGTTTACATCATGGCTGACAAACAAAAGAATGGTATCAAAGTTAACTTCAAAATTA
GACACAACATTGAAGATGGTTCTGTTCAATTAGCTGACCATTATCAACAAAATACTCCAATTGGTGATGG
TCCAGTCTTGTTACCAGACAACCATTACTTATCCATTCAATCTGCCTTATCCAAAGATCCAAACGAAAAG
AGAGACCACATGGTCTTGTTAGAATTTGTTACTGCTGCTGGTATTACCCATGGTATTGATGAATTGTACA
AATAAGGCGCGCCACTTCTAAATAAGCGAATTTCTTATGATTTATGATTTTTATTATTAAATAAGTTATA
AAAAAAATAAGTGTATACAAATTTTAAAGTGACTCTTAGGTTTTAAAACGAAAATTCTTATTCTTGAGTA
ACTCTTTCCTGTAGGTCAGGTTGCTTTCTCAGGTATAGTATGAGGTCGCTCTTATTGACCACACCTCTAC
CGGCAGTACCAGCTTTTGTTCCCTTTAGTGAGGGTTAATTTCGAGCTTGGCGTAATCATGGTCATAGCTG
TTTCCTGTGTGAAATTGTTATCCGCTCACAATTCCACACAACATACGAGCCGGAAGCATAAAGTGTAAAG
CCTGGGGTGCCTAATGAGTGAGCTAACTCACATTAATTGCGTTGCGCTCACTGCCCGCTTTCCAGTCGGG
AAACCTGTCGTGCCAGCTGCATTAATGAATCGGCCAACGCGCGGGGAGAGGCGGTTTGCGTATTGGGCGC
TCTTCCGCTTCCTCGCTCACTGACTCGCTGCGCTCGGTCGTTCGGCTGCGGCGAGCGGTATCAGCTCACT
CAAAGGCGGTAATACGGTTATCCACAGAATCAGGGGATAACGCAGGAAAGAACATGTGAGCAAAAGGCCA
GCAAAAGGCCAGGAACCGTAAAAAGGCCGCGTTGCTGGCGTTTTTCCATAGGCTCCGCCCCCCTGACGAG
CATCACAAAAATCGACGCTCAAGTCAGAGGTGGCGAAACCCGACAGGACTATAAAGATACCAGGCGTTTC
CCCCTGGAAGCTCCCTCGTGCGCTCTCCTGTTCCGACCCTGCCGCTTACCGGATACCTGTCCGCCTTTCT
CCCTTCGGGAAGCGTGGCGCTTTCTCATAGCTCACGCTGTAGGTATCTCAGTTCGGTGTAGGTCGTTCGC
TCCAAGCTGGGCTGTGTGCACGAACCCCCCGTTCAGCCCGACCGCTGCGCCTTATCCGGTAACTATCGTC
TTGAGTCCAACCCGGTAAGACACGACTTATCGCCACTGGCAGCAGCCACTGGTAACAGGATTAGCAGAGC
GAGGTATGTAGGCGGTGCTACAGAGTTCTTGAAGTGGTGGCCTAACTACGGCTACACTAGAAGAACAGTA
TTTGGTATCTGCGCTCTGCTGAAGCCAGTTACCTTCGGAAAAAGAGTTGGTAGCTCTTGATCCGGCAAAC
AAACCACCGCTGGTAGCGGTGGTTTTTTTGTTTGCAAGCAGCAGATTACGCGCAGAAAAAAAGGATCTCA
AGAAGATCCTTTGATCTTTTCTACGGGGTCTGACGCTCAGTGGAACGAAAACTCACGTTAAGGGATTTTG
GTCATGAGATTATCAAAAAGGATCTTCACCTAGATCCTTTTAAATTAAAAATGAAGTTTTAAATCAATCT
AAAGTATATATGAGTAAACTTGGTCTGACAGTTACCAATGCTTAATCAGTGAGGCACCTATCTCAGCGAT
CTGTCTATTTCGTTCATCCATAGTTGCCTGACTCCCCGTCGTGTAGATAACTACGATACGGGAGGGCTTA
CCATCTGGCCCCAGTGCTGCAATGATACCGCGAGACCCACGCTCACCGGCTCCAGATTTATCAGCAATAA
ACCAGCCAGCCGGAAGGGCCGAGCGCAGAAGTGGTCCTGCAACTTTATCCGCCTCCATCCAGTCTATTAA
TTGTTGCCGGGAAGCTAGAGTAAGTAGTTCGCCAGTTAATAGTTTGCGCAACGTTGTTGCCATTGCTACA
GGCATCGTGGTGTCACGCTCGTCGTTTGGTATGGCTTCATTCAGCTCCGGTTCCCAACGATCAAGGCGAG
TTACATGATCCCCCATGTTGTGCAAAAAAGCGGTTAGCTCCTTCGGTCCTCCGATCGTTGTCAGAAGTAA
GTTGGCCGCAGTGTTATCACTCATGGTTATGGCAGCACTGCATAATTCTCTTACTGTCATGCCATCCGTA
AGATGCTTTTCTGTGACTGGTGAGTACTCAACCAAGTCATTCTGAGAATAGTGTATGCGGCGACCGAGTT
GCTCTTGCCCGGCGTCAATACGGGATAATACCGCGCCACATAGCAGAACTTTAAAAGTGCTCATCATTGG
AAAACGTTCTTCGGGGCGAAAACTCTCAAGGATCTTACCGCTGTTGAGATCCAGTTCGATGTAACCCACT
CGTGCACCCAACTGATCTTCAGCATCTTTTACTTTCACCAGCGTTTCTGGGTGAGCAAAAACAGGAAGGC
AAAATGCCGCAAAAAAGGGAATAAGGGCGACACGGAAATGTTGAATACTCATACTCTTCCTTTTTCAATA
TTATTGAAGCATTTATCAGGGTTATTGTCTCATGAGCGGATACATATTTGAATGTATTTAGAAAAATAAA
CAAATAGGGGTTCCGCGCACATTTCCCCGAAAAGTGCCACCTGACGGATCGCTTGCCTGTAACTTACACG
CGCCTCGTATCTTTTAATGATGGAATAATTTGGGAATTTACTCTGTATTTATTTATTTTTATGTTTTGTA
TTTGGATTTTAGAAAGTAAATAAAGAAGGTAGAAGAGTTACGGAATGAAGAAAAAAAAATAAACAAAGGT
TTAAAAAATTTCAACAAAAAGCGTACTTTACATATATATTTATTAGACAAGAAAAGCAGATTAAATAGAT
ATACATTCGATTAACGATAAGTAAAATGTAAAATCACAGGATTTTCGTGTGTGGTCTTCTACACAGACAA
GATGAAACAATTCGGCATTAATACCTGAGAGCAGGAAGAGCAAGATAAAAGGTAGTATTTGTTGGCGATC
CCCCTAGAGTCTT
